Addgene plasmid #202785: His-ATG3-K208D
Purpose: ATG3 mutant overexpression in E.Coli. 6His-TEVsite-ATG3-K208D-stop
Depositing lab: James Hurley. Depositing organization: University of California, Berkeley. Publication: Three-step docking by WIPI2, ATG16L1, and ATG3 delivers LC3 to the phagophore. Rao S, Skulsuppaisarn M, Strong LM, Ren X, Lazarou M, Hurley JH, Hummer G. Sci Adv. 2024 Feb 9;10(6):eadj8027. doi: 10.1126/sciadv.adj8027. Epub 2024 Feb 7. PubMed 38324698.
Backbone
  Vector backbone: 2BT
  Vector type: Bacterial Expression
Growth in bacteria
  Bacterial resistance: Ampicillin, 100 μg/mL
  Growth temperature: 37°C
  Growth strain: DH5alpha
  Copy number: Low Copy
Gene/Insert
  Gene/Insert name: ATG3
  Species: H. sapiens (human)
  Mutation: K208D
  Entrez Gene: ATG3 (a.k.a. APG3, APG3-LIKE, APG3L, PC3-96, hApg3)
  Tag / fusion protein: 6xHis, TEV (N terminal on insert)
  Cloning method: Ligation Independent Cloning
Terms and licenses: Academic/Nonprofit Terms; Industry Terms: Not Available to Industry
How to cite: His-ATG3-K208D was a gift from James Hurley (Addgene plasmid # 202785 ; http://n2t.net/addgene:202785 ; RRID:Addgene_202785)
