[The description below was written by a language model from this plasmid's Addgene catalogue record and pLannotate feature annotations shown in this document.]
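Description:
His-ATG3-K208D is a bacterial expression plasmid built on the 2BT backbone, a pBR322-derived T7 vector designed for ligation-independent cloning, and is intended for overproducing a mutant form of human ATG3 in E. coli. It is selected with ampicillin through a β-lactamase (AmpR) gene under its own promoter. It replicates from a ColE1/pMB1-type origin that is accompanied by the rop gene and the bom mobility region. The presence of rop agrees with the catalogue's low-copy designation, even though the origin annotation carries a generic "high-copy" label. Two fragments of the tetracycline resistance gene and its promoter flank the expression cassette. These are remnants of the pBR322 ancestry, interrupted by the inserted cassette, and are not a functional marker.

The expression cassette runs from a T7 promoter and the strong phage T7 gene 10 ribosome binding site into an N-terminal 6xHis tag, followed by a TEV protease recognition site and the ATG3 coding sequence carrying the K208D substitution, and it ends at a T7 terminator. The record states that the open reading frame ends with a stop codon after ATG3, so the short gene 10-derived fragment annotated downstream is presumably untranslated vector sequence. Transcription requires a host that supplies T7 RNA polymerase. The His tag allows metal-affinity purification, and TEV cleavage can then remove the tag.

ATG3 is the E2-like enzyme that transfers ATG8-family proteins such as LC3 onto phosphatidylethanolamine during autophagy. The associated work concerns how WIPI2, ATG16L1 and ATG3 deliver LC3 to the phagophore, so this point mutant likely serves as recombinant protein for comparison with wild-type ATG3, although the record does not state the specific effect of K208D.
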