Features (pLannotate 1.2.2; 16 found; start..end, strand, type, name):
    604..1504    -  CDS            TcR (fragment): tetracycline efflux protein; tet; confers resistance to tetracycline
   1526..1544    +  promoter       T7 promoter: promoter for bacteriophage T7 RNA polymerase
   1633..1655    +  RBS            RBS: efficient ribosome binding site from bacteriophage T7 gene 10 (Olins and Rangwala, 1989)
   1675..1692    +  CDS            6xHis: 6xHis affinity tag
   1693..1709    +  CDS            TEV site (fragment): tobacco etch virus (TEV) protease recognition and cleavage site
   1720..2661    +  CDS            ATG3: ATG3_HUMAN - Also known as APG3, APG3L. Experimental evidence at protein level: Swiss-Prot protein existence level 1. E2 conjugating enzyme required for the cytoplasm to vacuole transport (Cvt), autophagy, and mitochondrial homeostasis. Responsible for the E2-like covalent binding of phosphatidylethanolamine to the C- terminal Gly of ATG8-like proteins (GABARAP, GABARAPL1, GABARAPL2 or MAP1LC3A). The ATG12-ATG5 conjugate plays a role of an E3 and promotes the transfer of ATG8-like proteins from ATG3 to phosphatidylethanolamine (PE). This step is required for the membrane association of ATG8-li
   2747..2796    +  CDS            SET1 (fragment): solubility-enhancement tag derived from T7 phage gene 10B
   2804..2851    +  terminator     T7 terminator: transcription terminator for bacteriophage T7 RNA polymerase
   2877..3169    -  CDS            TcR (fragment): tetracycline efflux protein; tet; confers resistance to tetracycline
   3217..3245    -  promoter       tet promoter: E. coli promoter for tetracycline efflux protein gene
   3358..3462    +  promoter       AmpR promoter: bla
   3463..4323    +  CDS            AmpR: β-lactamase; bla; confers resistance to ampicillin, carbenicillin, and related antibiotics
   4494..5082    +  rep_origin     ori: high-copy-number ColE1/pMB1/pBR322/pUC origin of replication
   5268..5407    -  misc_feature   bom: basis of mobility region from pBR322
   5509..5700    -  CDS            rop: Rop protein, which maintains plasmids at low copy number; rop
   5717..362     +  CDS            YPB1_ECOLX (across the origin): Protein predicted: Swiss-Prot protein existence level 4. From Escherichia coli.
>Addgene plasmid #202785 | His-ATG3-K208D | addgene full sequence | sequence record 401484 | Addgene NGS Result
GGGTAATGATACCGATGAAACGAGAGAGGATGCTCACGATACGGGTTACTGATGATGAACATGCCCGGTT
ACTGGAACGTTGTGAGGGTAAACAACTGGCGGTATGGATGCGGCGGGACCAGAGAAAAATCACTCAGGGT
CAATGCCAGCGCTTCGTTAATACAGATGTAGGTGTTCCACAGGGTAGCCAGCAGCATCCTGCGATGCAGA
TCCGGAACATAATGGTGCAGGGCGCTGACTTCCGCGTTTCCAGACTTTACGAAACACGGAAACCGAAGAC
CATTCATGTTGTTGCTCAGGTCGCAGACGTTTTGCAGCAGCAGTCGCTTCACGTTCGCTCGCGTATCGGT
GATTCATTCTGCTAACCAGTAAGGCAACCCCGCCAGCCTAGCCGGGTCCTCAACGACAGGAGCACGATCA
TGCGCACCCGTGGCCAGGACCCAACGCTGCCCGAGATGCGCCGCGTGCGGCTGCTGGAGATGGCGGACGC
GATGGATATGTTCTGCCAAGGGTTGGTTTGCGCATTCACAGTTCTCCGCAAGAATTGATTGGCTCCAATT
CTTGGAGTGGTGAATCCGTTAGCGAGGTGCCGCCGGCTTCCATTCAGGTCGAGGTGGCCCGGCTCCATGC
ACCGCGACGCAACGCGGGGAGGCAGACAAGGTATAGGGCGGCGCCTACAATCCATGCCAACCCGTTCCAT
GTGCTCGCCGAGGCGGCATAAATCGCCGTGACGATCAGCGGTCCAATGATCGAAGTTAGGCTGGTAAGAG
CCGCGAGCGATCCTTGAAGCTGTCCCTGATGGTCGTCATCTACCTGCCTGGACAGCATGGCCTGCAACGC
GGGCATCCCGATGCCGCCGGAAGCGAGAAGAATCATAATGGGGAAGGCCATCCAGCCTCGCGTCGCGAAC
GCCAGCAAGACGTAGCCCAGCGCGTCGGCCGCCATGCCGGCGATAATGGCCTGCTTCTCGCCGAAACGTT
TGGTGGCGGGACCAGTGACGAAGGCTTGAGCGAGGGCGTGCAAGATTCCGAATACCGCAAGCGACAGGCC
GATCATCGTCGCGCTCCAGCGAAAGCGGTCCTCGCCGAAAATGACCCAGAGCGCTGCCGGCACCTGTCCT
ACGAGTTGCATGATAAAGAAGACAGTCATAAGTGCGGCGACGATAGTCATGCCCCGCGCCCACCGGAAGG
AGCTGACTGGGTTGAAGGCTCTCAAGGGCATCGGTCGACGCTCTCCCTTATGCGACTCCTGCATTAGGAA
GCAGCCCAGTAGTAGGTTGAGGCCGTTGAGCACCGCCGCCGCAAGGAATGGTGCATGCAAGGAGATGGCG
CCCAACAGTCCCCCGGCCACGGGGCCTGCCACCATACCCACGCCGAAACAAGCGCTCATGAGCCCGAAGT
GGCGAGCCCGATCTTCCCCATCGGTGATGTCGGCGATATAGGCGCCAGCAACCGCACCTGTGGCGCCGGT
GATGCCGGCCACGATGCGTCCGGCGTAGAGGATCGAGATCTCGATCCCGCGAAATTAATACGACTCACTA
TAGGGAGACCACAACGGTTTCCCTCTAGTGCCGGCTCCGGAGAGCTCTTTAATTAAGCGGCCGCCCTGCA
GGACTCGAGTTCTAGAAATAATTTTGTTTAACTTTAAGAAGGAGATATACATATGAAATCTTCTCACCAT
CACCATCACCATGAAAACCTGTACTTCCAATCCAATGCAATGCAGAATGTGATTAATACTGTGAAGGGAA
AGGCACTGGAAGTGGCTGAGTACCTGACCCCGGTCCTCAAGGAATCAAAGTTTAAGGAAACAGGTGTAAT
TACCCCAGAAGAGTTTGTGGCAGCTGGAGATCACCTAGTCCACCACTGTCCAACATGGCAATGGGCTACA
GGGGAAGAATTGAAAGTGAAGGCATACCTACCAACAGGCAAACAATTTTTGGTAACCAAAAATGTGCCGT
GCTATAAGCGGTGCAAACAGATGGAATATTCAGATGAATTGGAAGCTATCATTGAAGAAGATGATGGTGA
TGGCGGATGGGTAGATACATATCACAACACAGGTATTACAGGAATAACGGAAGCCGTTAAAGAGATCACA
CTGGAAAATAAGGACAATATAAGGCTTCAAGATTGCTCAGCACTATGTGAAGAGGAAGAAGATGAAGATG
AAGGAGAAGCTGCAGATATGGAAGAATATGAAGAGAGTGGATTGTTGGAAACAGATGAGGCTACCCTAGA
TACAAGGAAAATAGTAGAAGCTTGTAAAGCCAAAACTGATGCTGGCGGTGAAGATGCTATTTTGCAAACC
AGAACTTATGACCTTTACATCACTTATGATGACTATTACCAGACTCCACGATTATGGTTGTTTGGCTATG
ATGAGCAACGGCAGCCTTTAACAGTTGAGCACATGTATGAAGACATCAGTCAGGATCATGTGAAGAAAAC
AGTGACCATTGAAAATCACCCTCATCTGCCACCACCTCCCATGTGTTCAGTTCACCCATGCAGGCATGCT
GAGGTGATGAAGAAAATCATTGAGACTGTTGCAGAAGGAGGGGGAGAACTTGGAGTTCATATGTATCTTC
TTATTTTCTTGAAATTTGTACAAGCTGTCATTCCAACAATAGAATATGACTACACAAGACACTTCACAAT
GTAATAACATTGGAAGTGGATAACGGATCCGCGATCGCGGCGCGCCACCTGGTGGCCGGCCGGTACCACG
CGTGCGCGCTGATCCGGCTGCTAACAAAGCCCGAAAGGAAGCTGAGTTGGCTGCTGCCACCGCTGAGCAA
TAACTAGCATAACCCCTTGGGGCCTCTAAACGGGTCTTGAGGGGTTTTTTGCTGAAAGGAGGAACTATAT
CCGGATATCCACAGGACGGGTGTGGTCGCCATGATCGCGTAGTCGATAGTGGCTCCAAGTAGCGAAGCGA
GCAGGACTGGGCGGCGGCCAAAGCGGTCGGACAGTGCTCCGAGAACGGGTGCGCATAGAAATTGCATCAA
CGCATATAGCGCTAGCAGCACGCCATAGTGACTGGCGATGCTGTCGGAATGGACGATATCCCGCAAGAGG
CCCGGCAGTACCGGCATAACCAAGCCTATGCCTACAGCATCCAGGGTGACGGTGCCGAGGATGACGATGA
GCGCATTGTTAGATTTCATACACGGTGCCTGACTGCGTTAGCAATTTAACTGTGATAAACTACCGCATTA
AAGCTTATCGATGATAAGCTGTCAAACATGAGAATTCTTGAAGACGAAAGGGCCTCGTGATACGCCTATT
TTTATAGGTTAATGTCATGATAATAATGGTTTCTTAGACGTCAGGTGGCACTTTTCGGGGAAATGTGCGC
GGAACCCCTATTTGTTTATTTTTCTAAATACATTCAAATATGTATCCGCTCATGAGACAATAACCCTGAT
AAATGCTTCAATAACATTGAAAAAGGAAGAGTATGAGTATTCAACATTTCCGTGTCGCCCTTATTCCCTT
TTTTGCGGCATTTTGCCTTCCTGTTTTTGCTCACCCAGAAACGCTGGTGAAAGTAAAAGATGCTGAAGAT
CAGTTGGGTGCACGAGTGGGTTACATCGAACTGGATCTCAACAGCGGTAAGATCCTTGAGAGTTTTCGCC
CCGAAGAACGTTTTCCAATGATGAGCACTTTTAAAGTTCTGCTATGTGGCGCGGTATTATCCCGTGTTGA
CGCCGGGCAAGAGCAACTCGGTCGCCGCATACACTATTCTCAGAATGACTTGGTTGAGTACTCACCAGTC
ACAGAAAAGCATCTTACGGATGGCATGACAGTAAGAGAATTATGCAGTGCTGCCATAACCATGAGTGATA
ACACTGCGGCCAACTTACTTCTGACAACGATCGGAGGACCGAAGGAGCTAACCGCTTTTTTGCACAACAT
GGGGGATCATGTAACTCGCCTTGATCGTTGGGAACCGGAGCTGAATGAAGCCATACCAAACGACGAGCGT
GACACCACGATGCCTGCAGCAATGGCAACAACGTTGCGCAAACTATTAACTGGCGAACTACTTACTCTAG
CTTCCCGGCAACAATTAATAGACTGGATGGAGGCGGATAAAGTTGCAGGACCACTTCTGCGCTCGGCCCT
TCCGGCTGGCTGGTTTATTGCTGATAAATCTGGAGCCGGTGAGCGTGGGTCTCGCGGTATCATTGCAGCA
CTGGGGCCAGATGGTAAGCCCTCCCGTATCGTAGTTATCTACACGACGGGGAGTCAGGCAACTATGGATG
AACGAAATAGACAGATCGCTGAGATAGGTGCCTCACTGATTAAGCATTGGTAACTGTCAGACCAAGTTTA
CTCATATATACTTTAGATTGATTTAAAACTTCATTTTTAATTTAAAAGGATCTAGGTGAAGATCCTTTTT
GATAATCTCATGACCAAAATCCCTTAACGTGAGTTTTCGTTCCACTGAGCGTCAGACCCCGTAGAAAAGA
TCAAAGGATCTTCTTGAGATCCTTTTTTTCTGCGCGTAATCTGCTGCTTGCAAACAAAAAAACCACCGCT
ACCAGCGGTGGTTTGTTTGCCGGATCAAGAGCTACCAACTCTTTTTCCGAAGGTAACTGGCTTCAGCAGA
GCGCAGATACCAAATACTGTCCTTCTAGTGTAGCCGTAGTTAGGCCACCACTTCAAGAACTCTGTAGCAC
CGCCTACATACCTCGCTCTGCTAATCCTGTTACCAGTGGCTGCTGCCAGTGGCGATAAGTCGTGTCTTAC
CGGGTTGGACTCAAGACGATAGTTACCGGATAAGGCGCAGCGGTCGGGCTGAACGGGGGGTTCGTGCACA
CAGCCCAGCTTGGAGCGAACGACCTACACCGAACTGAGATACCTACAGCGTGAGCTATGAGAAAGCGCCA
CGCTTCCCGAAGGGAGAAAGGCGGACAGGTATCCGGTAAGCGGCAGGGTCGGAACAGGAGAGCGCACGAG
GGAGCTTCCAGGGGGAAACGCCTGGTATCTTTATAGTCCTGTCGGGTTTCGCCACCTCTGACTTGAGCGT
CGATTTTTGTGATGCTCGTCAGGGGGGCGGAGCCTATGGAAAAACGCCAGCAACGCGGCCTTTTTACGGT
TCCTGGCCTTTTGCTGGCCTTTTGCTCACATGTTCTTTCCTGCGTTATCCCCTGATTCTGTGGATAACCG
TATTACCGCCTTTGAGTGAGCTGATACCGCTCGCCGCAGCCGAACGACCGAGCGCAGCGAGTCAGTGAGC
GAGGAAGCGGAAGAGCGCCTGATGCGGTATTTTCTCCTTACGCATCTGTGCGGTATTTCACACCGCAATG
GTGCACTCTCAGTACAATCTGCTCTGATGCCGCATAGTTAAGCCAGTATACACTCCGCTATCGCTACGTG
ACTGGGTCATGGCTGCGCCCCGACACCCGCCAACACCCGCTGACGCGCCCTGACGGGCTTGTCTGCTCCC
GGCATCCGCTTACAGACAAGCTGTGACCGTCTCCGGGAGCTGCATGTGTCAGAGGTTTTCACCGTCATCA
CCGAAACGCGCGAGGCAGCTGCGGTAAAGCTCATCAGCGTGGTCGTGAAGCGATTCACAGATGTCTGCCT
GTTCATCCGCGTCCAGCTCGTTGAGTTTCTCCAGAAGCGTTAATGTCTGGCTTCTGATAAAGCGGGCCAT
GTTAAGGGCGGTTTTTTCCTGTTTGGTCACTGATGCCTCCGTGTAAGGGGGATTTCTGTTCATGG
