>Addgene plasmid #202785 | His-ATG3-K208D | depositor partial sequence | sequence record 393554 | ATG3-K208D (LIC insertion)
ATGCAGAATGTGATTAATACTGTGAAGGGAAAGGCACTGGAAGTGGCTGAGTACCTGACCCCGGTCCTCA
AGGAATCAAAGTTTAAGGAAACAGGTGTAATTACCCCAGAAGAGTTTGTGGCAGCTGGAGATCACCTAGT
CCACCACTGTCCAACATGGCAATGGGCTACAGGGGAAGAATTGAAAGTGAAGGCATACCTACCAACAGGC
AAACAATTTTTGGTAACCAAAAATGTGCCGTGCTATAAGCGGTGCAAACAGATGGAATATTCAGATGAAT
TGGAAGCTATCATTGAAGAAGATGATGGTGATGGCGGATGGGTAGATACATATCACAACACAGGTATTAC
AGGAATAACGGAAGCCGTTAAAGAGATCACACTGGAAAATAAGGACAATATAAGGCTTCAAGATTGCTCA
GCACTATGTGAAGAGGAAGAAGATGAAGATGAAGGAGAAGCTGCAGATATGGAAGAATATGAAGAGAGTG
GATTGTTGGAAACAGATGAGGCTACCCTAGATACAAGGAAAATAGTAGAAGCTTGTAAAGCCAAAACTGA
TGCTGGCGGTGAAGATGCTATTTTGCAAACCAGAACTTATGACCTTTACATCACTTATGATGACTATTAC
CAGACTCCACGATTATGGTTGTTTGGCTATGATGAGCAACGGCAGCCTTTAACAGTTGAGCACATGTATG
AAGACATCAGTCAGGATCATGTGAAGAAAACAGTGACCATTGAAAATCACCCTCATCTGCCACCACCTCC
CATGTGTTCAGTTCACCCATGCAGGCATGCTGAGGTGATGAAGAAAATCATTGAGACTGTTGCAGAAGGA
GGGGGAGAACTTGGAGTTCATATGTATCTTCTTATTTTCTTGAAATTTGTACAAGCTGTCATTCCAACAA
TAGAATATGACTACACAAGACACTTCACAATG
